>Addgene plasmid #188306 | pTXTL-T7max-LuxB | addgene full sequence | sequence record 374553 | Addgene NGS Result
AAAAGCATCTTACGGATGGCATGACAGTAAGAGAATTATGCAGTGCTGCCATAACCATGAGTGATAACAC
TGCGGCCAACTTACTTCTGACAACGATCGGAGGACCGAAGGAGCTAACCGCTTTTTTGCACAACATGGGG
GATCATGTAACTCGCCTTGATCGTTGGGAACCGGAGCTGAATGAAGCCATACCAAACGACGAGCGTGACA
CCACGATGCCTGTAGCAATGGCAACAACGTTGCGCAAACTATTAACTGGCGAACTACTTACTCTAGCTTC
CCGGCAACAATTAATAGACTGGATGGAGGCGGATAAAGTTGCAGGACCACTTCTGCGCTCGGCCCTTCCG
GCTGGCTGGTTTATTGCTGATAAATCTGGAGCCGGTGAGCGTGGGTCGCGCGGTATCATTGCAGCACTGG
GGCCAGATGGTAAGCCCTCCCGTATCGTAGTTATCTACACGACGGGGAGTCAGGCAACTATGGATGAACG
AAATAGACAGATCGCTGAGATAGGTGCCTCACTGATTAAGCATTGGTAACTGTCAGACCAAGTTTACTCA
TATATACTTTAGATTGATTTAAAACTTCATTTTTAATTTAAAAGGATCTAGGTGAAGATCCTTTTTGATA
ATCTCATGACCAAAATCCCTTAACGTGAGTTTTCGTTCCACTGAGCGTCAGACCCCGTAGAAAAGATCAA
AGGATCTTCTTGAGATCCTTTTTTTCTGCGCGTAATCTGCTGCTTGCAAACAAAAAAACCACCGCTACCA
GCGGTGGTTTGTTTGCCGGATCAAGAGCTACCAACTCTTTTTCCGAAGGTAACTGGCTTCAGCAGAGCGC
AGATACCAAATACTGTTCTTCTAGTGTAGCCGTAGTTAGGCCACCACTTCAAGAACTCTGTAGCACCGCC
TACATACCTCGCTCTGCTAATCCTGTTACCAGTGGCTGCTGCCAGTGGCGATAAGTCGTGTCTTACCGGG
TTGGACTCAAGACGATAGTTACCGGATAAGGCGCAGCGGTCGGGCTGAACGGGGGGTTCGTGCACACAGC
CCAGCTTGGAGCGAACGACCTACACCGAACTGAGATACCTACAGCGTGAGCTATGAGAAAGCGCCACGCT
TCCCGAAGGGAGAAAGGCGGACAGGTATCCGGTAAGCGGCAGGGTCGGAACAGGAGAGCGCACGAGGGAG
CTTCCAGGGGGAAACGCCTGGTATCTTTATAGTCCTGTCGGGTTTCGCCACCTCTGACTTGAGCGTCGAT
TTTTGTGATGCTCGTCAGGGGGGCGGAGCCTATGGAAAAACGCCAGCAACGCGGCCTTTTTACGGTTCCT
GGCCTTTTGCTGGCCTTTTGCTCACATGGCTCGACAGATCTAATTCTAATACGACTCACTATAGGGAAAT
AATTTTGTTTAACTTTAAGAAGGAGATATACCGGTATGACTAGTATGAAATTTGGATTGTTCTTCCTTAA
CTTCATCAATTCAACAACTGTTCAAGAACAAAGTATAGTTCGCATGCAGGAAATAACGGAGTATGTTGAT
AAGTTGAATTTTGAACAGATTTTAGTGTATGAAAATCATTTTTCAGATAATGGTGTTGTCGGCGCTCCTC
TGACTGTTTCTGGTTTTCTGCTCGGTTTAACAGAGAAAATTAAAATTGGTTCATTAAATCACATCATTAC
AACTCATCATCCTGTCCGCATAGCGGAGGAAGCTTGCTTATTGGATCAGTTAAGTGAAGGGAGATTTATT
TTAGGGTTTAGTGATTGCGAAAAAAAAGATGAAATGCATTTTTTTAATCGCCCGGTTGAATATCAACAGC
AACTATTTGAAGAGTGTTATGAAATCATTAACGATGCTTTAACAACAGGCTATTGTAATCCAGATAACGA
TTTTTATAGCTTCCCTAAAATATCTGTAAATCCCCATGCTTATACGCCAGGCGGACCTCGGAAATATGTA
ACAGCAACCAGTCATCATATTGTTGAGTGGGCGGCCAAAAAAGGTATTCCTCTCATCTTTAAGTGGGATG
ATTCTAATGATGTTAGATATGAATATGCTGAAAGATATAAAGCCGTTGCGGATAAATATGACGTTGACCT
ATCAGAGATAGACCATCAGTTAATGATATTAGTTAACTATAACGAAGATAGTAATAAAGCTAAACAAGAG
ACGCGTGCATTTATTAGTGATTATGTTCTTGAAATGCACCCTAATGAAAATTTCGAAAATAAACTTGAAG
AAATAATTGCAGAAAACGCTGTCGGAAATTATACGGAGTGTATAACTGCGGCTAAGTTGGCAATTGAAAA
GTGTGGTGCGAAAAGTGTATTGCTGTCCTTTGAACCAATGAATGATTTGATGAGCCAAAAAAATGTAATC
AATATTGTTGATGATAATATTAAGAAGTACCACATGGAATATACCTAACTCGAGCAAAGCCCGCCGAAAG
GCGGGCTTTTCTGTACAACAACAATTGCATTCATTTTATGTTTCAGGTTCAGGGGGAGATGTGGGAGGTT
TTTTAAAGCAAGTAAAACCTCTACAAATGTGGTAAAATCGATAAGGATCCGGGCTGGCGTAATAGCGAAG
AGGCCCGCACCGATCGCCCTTCCCAACAGTTGCGCAGCCTGAATGGCGAATGG
[124 nt withheld, positions 2644-2767]
C
[91 nt withheld, positions 2769-2859]
A
[49 nt withheld, positions 2861-2909]
CCTTTGACGTTGGAGTCCACGTTCTTT
[37 nt withheld, positions 2937-2973]
ACCCTATCTCGGTCTATTCTTTTGATTTATAAGGGATTTTGCCGATTTCGGCCTATTGGTTAAAAAATGA
GCTGATTTAACAAAAATTTAACGCGAATTTTAACAAAATATTAACGCTTACAATTTCCTGATGCGGTATT
TTCTCCTTACGCATCTGTGCGGTATTTCACACCGCATATGGTGCACTCTCAGTACAATCTGCTCTGATGC
CGCATAGTTAAGCCAGCCCCGACACCCGCCAACACCCGCTGACGCGCCCTGACGGGCTTGTCTGCTCCCG
GCATCCGCTTACAGACAAGCTGTGACCGTCTCCGGGAGCTGCATGTGTCAGAGGTTTTCACCGTCATCAC
CGAAACGCGCGAGACGAAAGGGCCTCGTGATACGCCTATTTTTATAGGTTAATGTCATGATAATAATGGT
TTCTTAGACGTCAGGTGGCACTTTTCGGGGAAATGTGCGCGGAACCCCTATTTGTTTATTTTTCTAAATA
CATTCAAATATGTATCCGCTCATGAGACAATAACCCTGATAAATGCTTCAATAATATTGAAAAAGGAAGA
GTATGAGTATTCAACATTTCCGTGTCGCCCTTATTCCCTTTTTTGCGGCATTTTGCCTTCCTGTTTTTGC
TCACCCAGAAACGCTGGTGAAAGTAAAAGATGCTGAAGATCAGTTGGGTGCACGAGTGGGTTACATCGAA
CTGGATCTCAACAGCGGTAAGATCCTTGAGAGTTTTCGCCCCGAAGAACGTTTTCCAATGATGAGCACTT
TTAAAGTTCTGCTATGTGGCGCGGTATTATCCCGTATTGACGCCGGGCAAGAGCAACTCGGTCGCCGCAT
ACACTATTCTCAGAATGACTTGGTTGAGTACTCACCAGTCACAG
Features (pLannotate 1.2.2; 11 found; start..end, strand, type, name):
    710..1298    +  rep_origin     ori: high-copy-number ColE1/pMB1/pBR322/pUC origin of replication
   1377..1395    +  promoter       T7 promoter: promoter for bacteriophage T7 RNA polymerase
   1404..1426    +  RBS            RBS: efficient ribosome binding site from bacteriophage T7 gene 10 (Olins and Rangwala, 1989)
   1445..2428    +  CDS            LuxB: LuxB luciferase subunit; luxB; from the Photorhabdus luminescens bioluminescence operon
   2486..2554    -  CDS            large T antigen (fragment): large T antigen from SV40 (simian virus 40)
   2573..2640    +  CDS            lacZα (fragment): LacZα fragment of β-galactosidase; lacZ fragment
   2644..3072    +  rep_origin     f1 ori (sequence partly withheld): f1 bacteriophage origin of replication; arrow indicates direction of (+) strand synthesis
   3100..3199    -  misc_feature   bom (fragment): basis of mobility region from pBR322
   3301..3336    -  CDS            rop (fragment): Rop protein, which maintains plasmids at low copy number; rop
   3431..3535    +  promoter       AmpR promoter: bla
   3536..539     +  CDS            AmpR (across the origin): β-lactamase; bla; confers resistance to ampicillin, carbenicillin, and related antibiotics
