[The description below was written by a language model from this plasmid's Addgene catalogue record and pLannotate feature annotations shown in this document.]
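Description:
pTXTL-T7max-LuxB is a small (about 3.9 kb) high-copy bacterial plasmid built as a DNA template for cell-free transcription–translation (TXTL) reactions. It is based on the pCI-T7Max-UTR1-CTerminus8xHis-T500 backbone and is propagated in E. coli through a ColE1/pUC-type origin, with selection by ampicillin via the bla (β-lactamase) gene and its native promoter. An f1 phage origin is also present. The short annotated fragments of SV40 large T antigen, lacZα, bom and rop appear to be non-functional remnants carried over from the parental vector rather than working parts.

The payload is a 981 bp synthetic luxB coding sequence, annotated as the LuxB luciferase subunit of the Photorhabdus luminescens bioluminescence operon and cloned between retained SpeI and XhoI sites. Expression is driven by T7Max, a T7 RNA polymerase promoter variant, which the annotation detects as a T7 promoter. It is followed by a strong ribosome binding site derived from phage T7 gene 10, corresponding to the UTR1 leader in the backbone name. That name also implies a C-terminal 8xHis tag and a T500 transcription terminator downstream of the insert, but neither is annotated in the feature table, so whether the tag is fused in frame to LuxB cannot be confirmed from the record.

LuxB is the β subunit of the heterodimeric bacterial luciferase, so on its own it is not expected to produce light and would normally be paired with a LuxA-expressing construct. The plasmid is intended for T7 polymerase-driven expression of LuxB in TXTL, as part of work on expanding luciferase reporter systems for cell-free protein expression.
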