Addgene plasmid #188306: pTXTL-T7max-LuxB
Purpose: Expression of LuxB via a T7 promoter in TXTL
Depositing lab: Kate Adamala. Depositing organization: University of Minnesota. Publication: Expanding luciferase reporter systems for cell-free protein expression. Sato W, Rasmussen M, Deich C, Engelhart AE, Adamala KP. Sci Rep. 2022 Jul 7;12(1):11489. doi: 10.1038/s41598-022-15624-6. PubMed 35798760.
Backbone
  Vector backbone: pCI-T7Max-UTR1-CTerminus8xHis-T500
  Backbone manufacturer: Adamala Lab
  Backbone size w/o insert (bp): 2876
  Vector type: Bacterial Expression, Luciferase, Synthetic Biology
Growth in bacteria
  Bacterial resistance: Ampicillin, 100 μg/mL
  Growth temperature: 37°C
  Growth strain: NEB5alpha
  Copy number: High Copy
Gene/Insert
  Gene/Insert name: luxB
  Species: Synthetic
  Insert size (bp): 981
  Promoter: T7Max
  Cloning method: Restriction Enzyme; 5′ cloning site SpeI (not destroyed); 3′ cloning site XhoI (not destroyed)
  Sequencing primers: 5′ AATAATTTTGTTTAACTTTAAGAAGGAGATATA; 3′ GTTGTTGTACAGAAAAGCCCG
Resource information
  A portion of this plasmid was derived from a plasmid made by: Harry Mobley Lab
Terms and licenses: Academic/Nonprofit Terms; Industry Terms: Not Available to Industry
How to cite: pTXTL-T7max-LuxB was a gift from Kate Adamala (Addgene plasmid # 188306 ; http://n2t.net/addgene:188306 ; RRID:Addgene_188306)
