>Addgene plasmid #188306 | pTXTL-T7max-LuxB | depositor partial sequence | sequence record 365527 | LuxB gene
ATGAAATTTGGATTGTTCTTCCTTAACTTCATCAATTCAACAACTGTTCAAGAACAAAGTATAGTTCGCA
TGCAGGAAATAACGGAGTATGTTGATAAGTTGAATTTTGAACAGATTTTAGTGTATGAAAATCATTTTTC
AGATAATGGTGTTGTCGGCGCTCCTCTGACTGTTTCTGGTTTTCTGCTCGGTTTAACAGAGAAAATTAAA
ATTGGTTCATTAAATCACATCATTACAACTCATCATCCTGTCCGCATAGCGGAGGAAGCTTGCTTATTGG
ATCAGTTAAGTGAAGGGAGATTTATTTTAGGGTTTAGTGATTGCGAAAAAAAAGATGAAATGCATTTTTT
TAATCGCCCGGTTGAATATCAACAGCAACTATTTGAAGAGTGTTATGAAATCATTAACGATGCTTTAACA
ACAGGCTATTGTAATCCAGATAACGATTTTTATAGCTTCCCTAAAATATCTGTAAATCCCCATGCTTATA
CGCCAGGCGGACCTCGGAAATATGTAACAGCAACCAGTCATCATATTGTTGAGTGGGCGGCCAAAAAAGG
TATTCCTCTCATCTTTAAGTGGGATGATTCTAATGATGTTAGATATGAATATGCTGAAAGATATAAAGCC
GTTGCGGATAAATATGACGTTGACCTATCAGAGATAGACCATCAGTTAATGATATTAGTTAACTATAACG
AAGATAGTAATAAAGCTAAACAAGAGACGCGTGCATTTATTAGTGATTATGTTCTTGAAATGCACCCTAA
TGAAAATTTCGAAAATAAACTTGAAGAAATAATTGCAGAAAACGCTGTCGGAAATTATACGGAGTGTATA
ACTGCGGCTAAGTTGGCAATTGAAAAGTGTGGTGCGAAAAGTGTATTGCTGTCCTTTGAACCAATGAATG
ATTTGATGAGCCAAAAAAATGTAATCAATATTGTTGATGATAATATTAAGAAGTACCACATGGAATATAC
C
