>Addgene plasmid #188306 | pTXTL-T7max-LuxB | depositor partial sequence | sequence record 365565 | pTXTL-T7max-LuxB sequence 1113 bps
NNNNNNNNNNNTAGTNNGANNTGGANTGTTCTTCCTTAACTTCATCAATTCAACAACTGTTCAAGAACAA
AGTATAGTTCGCATGCAGGAAATAACGGAGTATGTTGATAAGTTGAATTTTGAACAGATTTTAGTGTATG
AAAATCATTTTTCAGATAATGGTGTTGTCGGCGCTCCTCTGACTGTTTCTGGTTTTCTGCTCGGTTTAAC
AGAGAAAATTAAAATTGGTTCATTAAATCACATCATTACAACTCATCATCCTGTCCGCATAGCGGAGGAA
GCTTGCTTATTGGATCAGTTAAGTGAAGGGAGATTTATTTTAGGGTTTAGTGATTGCGAAAAAAAAGATG
AAATGCATTTTTTTAATCGCCCGGTTGAATATCAACAGCAACTATTTGAAGAGTGTTATGAAATCATTAA
CGATGCTTTAACAACAGGCTATTGTAATCCAGATAACGATTTTTATAGCTTCCCTAAAATATCTGTAAAT
CCCCATGCTTATACGCCAGGCGGACCTCGGAAATATGTAACAGCAACCAGTCATCATATTGTTGAGTGGG
CGGCCAAAAAAGGTATTCCTCTCATCTTTAAGTGGGATGATTCTAATGATGTTAGATATGAATATGCTGA
AAGATATAAAGCCGTTGCGGATAAATATGACGTTGACCTATCAGAGATAGACCATCAGTTAATGATATTA
GTTAACTATAACGAAGATAGTAATAAAGCTAAACAAGAGACGCGTGCATTTATTAGTGATTATGTTCTTG
AAATGCACCCTAATGAAAATTTCGAAAATAAACTTGAAGAAATAATTGCAGAAAACGCTGTCGGAAATTA
TACGGAGTGTATAACTGCGGCTAAGTTGGCAATTGAAAAGTGTGGTGCGAAAAGTGTATTGCTGTCCTTT
GAACCAATGNANTGATTTGATGAGCCCAAAAAAAAATGTAATCNATATTNNNGNATGANNNNANTTAANN
NNACCACATNNNNTATACCNTANNCNNNNAAAGCCCNNCNNANNNNCGNNNTTTNNTGTANNNNNNATNN
CNNTNNNNNNATNNNNNNNNNNNNNNNGNANNNNNNNANNNNNNNNNNAAANNNNNNGNTNNN
