>Addgene plasmid #188306 | pTXTL-T7max-LuxB | depositor partial sequence | sequence record 365566 | pTXTL-T7max-LuxB sequence 1107 bps
NNNNNNNNNTCNNNTNGGNTNTTCCATGTGGTACTTCTTAATATTATCATCAACAATATTGATTACATTT
TTTTGGCTCATCAAATCATTCATTGGTTCAAAGGACAGCAATACACTTTTCGCACCACACTTTTCAATTG
CCAACTTAGCCGCAGTTATACACTCCGTATAATTTCCGACAGCGTTTTCTGCAATTATTTCTTCAAGTTT
ATTTTCGAAATTTTCATTAGGGTGCATTTCAAGAACATAATCACTAATAAATGCACGCGTCTCTTGTTTA
GCTTTATTACTATCTTCGTTATAGTTAACTAATATCATTAACTGATGGTCTATCTCTGATAGGTCAACGT
CATATTTATCCGCAACGGCTTTATATCTTTCAGCATATTCATATCTAACATCATTAGAATCATCCCACTT
AAAGATGAGAGGAATACCTTTTTTGGCCGCCCACTCAACAATATGATGACTGGTTGCTGTTACATATTTC
CGAGGTCCGCCTGGCGTATAAGCATGGGGATTTACAGATATTTTAGGGAAGCTATAAAAATCGTTATCTG
GATTACAATAGCCTGTTGTTAAAGCATCGTTAATGATTTCATAACACTCTTCAAATAGTTGCTGTTGATA
TTCAACCGGGCGATTAAAAAAATGCATTTCATCTTTTTTTTCGCAATCACTAAACCCTAAAATAAATCTC
CCTTCACTTAACTGATCCAATAAGCAAGCTTCCTCCGCTATGCGGACAGGATGATGAGTTGTAATGATGT
GATTTAATGAACCAATTTTAATTTTCTCTGTTAAACCGAGCAGAAAACCAGAAACAGTCAGANGAGCGCC
GACAACACCATTATCTGAAAAAATGATTTTTCATACACTAAAATCTGTTCAAAAATTTCAACTTNATCNA
CATACTNCNNNNATTTCCCTGCATGCGAACTATACTTTGTNTTGNACAGTTNGNTTGNNTNGNATGNANN
TNNNNNNNNNATCNNNATTCATACTAGTCATANCGGNNTATCTNNNNNTAANNNAANNNNNNNNTNNNNN
NTAGNGNNNNCNNNTTNNNNNNNNANNNGNNNNNGNCCNNGNNNNNNNNNNNGCNNN
